Addgene plasmid #167599: pKP1940
Purpose: Express ExbB delta(225-234),ExbD
Depositing lab: Kathleen Postle. Depositing organization: Pennsylvania State University.
Backbone
  Vector backbone: pBAD24
  Vector type: Bacterial Expression
Growth in bacteria
  Bacterial resistance: Ampicillin, 100 μg/mL
  Growth temperature: 37°C
  Growth strain: DH5alpha
  Copy number: High Copy
Gene/Insert
  Gene/Insert name: ExbB, ExbD
  Species: Escherichia coli
  Mutation: exbB gene with in-frame deletion of codons 225-234 in pKP660 (PMID: 19627500)
  Cloning method: Restriction Enzyme; 5′ cloning site Unknown (unknown if destroyed)
Terms and licenses: Academic/Nonprofit Terms; Industry Terms: Not Available to Industry
How to cite: pKP1940 was a gift from Kathleen Postle (Addgene plasmid # 167599 ; http://n2t.net/addgene:167599 ; RRID:Addgene_167599)
