[The description below was written by a language model from this plasmid's Addgene catalogue record and pLannotate feature annotations shown in this document.]
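Description:
pKP1940 is a bacterial expression plasmid built on the pBAD24 backbone that produces a mutant form of the Escherichia coli ExbB protein together with wild-type ExbD under arabinose control. The 5,669-nt sequence carries a high-copy ColE1/pMB1-type origin for propagation in E. coli, an M13 phage origin that allows single-stranded DNA production, and the bla gene with its own promoter for ampicillin selection. Short remnants of pBR322 (fragments of bom, rop, the tetracycline resistance gene and its promoter) are annotated between the origin and araC. These are backbone leftovers and are not expected to be functional.

The payload sits directly downstream of the araBAD promoter. The exbB coding sequence is followed closely by exbD on the same strand, so the two genes appear to be expressed from one arabinose-inducible transcript, as in their native operon arrangement. The divergently transcribed araC gene encodes the regulator that represses the promoter without L-arabinose and activates it when the sugar is present, giving titratable expression. A fragment of the pUC-type multiple cloning site, a 5S rRNA segment and the rrnB T1 and T2 terminators follow the insert and end transcription. According to the record, the exbB gene carries an in-frame deletion of codons 225–234, made in the parental plasmid pKP660. The cloning sites used are not stated.

ExbB and ExbD act with TonB in energy-dependent transport of receptor-bound substrates, and ExbB stabilises both ExbD and TonB. The construct therefore suits studies of how this ExbB segment contributes to function of the TonB system, although the record gives its purpose only as expression of the two proteins.
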