Features (pLannotate 1.2.2; 16 found; start..end, strand, type, name):
      1..285     +  promoter       araBAD promoter: araBAD; promoter of the L-arabinose operon of E. coli; the araC regulatory gene is transcribed in the opposite direction (Guzman et al., 1995)
    320..1021    +  CDS            exbB: EXBB_ECOLI - Experimental evidence at protein level: Swiss-Prot protein existence level 1. Involved in the TonB-dependent energy-dependent transport of various receptor-bound substrates. Protects ExbD from proteolytic degradation and functionally stabilizes TonB. From Escherichia coli (strain K12).
   1031..1453    +  CDS            exbD: EXBD_ECOLI - Experimental evidence at protein level: Swiss-Prot protein existence level 1. Involved in the TonB-dependent energy-dependent transport of various receptor-bound substrates. From Escherichia coli (strain K12).
   1457..1494    +  misc_feature   MCS (fragment): pUC18/19 multiple cloning site
   1578..1693    +  ncRNA          5S rRNA: Accession: RF00001 - 5S ribosomal RNA
   1697..1783    +  terminator     rrnB T1 terminator: Escherichia coli rrnB; transcription terminator T1 from the E. coli rrnB gene
   1875..1902    +  terminator     rrnB T2 terminator: transcription terminator T2 from the E. coli rrnB gene
   1921..2012    +  promoter       AmpR promoter: bla
   2013..2873    +  CDS            AmpR: β-lactamase; bla; confers resistance to ampicillin, carbenicillin, and related antibiotics
   2915..3295    +  rep_origin     M13 ori (sequence partly withheld): M13 bacteriophage origin of replication; arrow indicates direction of (+) strand synthesis
   3481..4069    +  rep_origin     ori: high-copy-number ColE1/pMB1/pBR322/pUC origin of replication
   4255..4306    -  misc_feature   bom (fragment): basis of mobility region from pBR322
   4422..4461    -  CDS            rop (fragment): Rop protein, which maintains plasmids at low copy number; rop
   4462..4647    -  CDS            TcR (fragment): tetracycline efflux protein; tet; confers resistance to tetracycline
   4657..4675    +  promoter       tet promoter (fragment): E. coli promoter for tetracycline efflux protein gene
   4765..5643    -  CDS            araC: L-arabinose regulatory protein; araC
>Addgene plasmid #167599 | pKP1940 | addgene full sequence | sequence record 333697 | Addgene NGS Result
AAGAAACCAATTGTCCATATTGCATCAGACATTGCCGTCACTGCGTCTTTTACTGGCTCTTCTCGCTAAC
CAAACCGGTAACCCCGCTTATTAAAAGCATTCTGTAACAAAGCGGGACCAAAGCCATGACAAAAACGCGT
AACAAAAGTGTCTATAATCACGGCAGAAAAGTCCACATTGATTATTTGCACGGCGTCACACTTTGCTATG
CCATAGCATTTTTATCCATAAGATTAGCGGATCCTACCTGACGCTTTTTATCGCAACTCTCTACTGTTTC
TCCATACCCGTTTTTTTGGGCTAGCAGGAGGAATTCACCATGGGTAATAATTTAATGCAGACGGACCTTT
CCGTCTGGGGTATGTATCAGCACGCCGATATTGTCGTTAAGTGCGTGATGATTGGGCTTATTTTGGCCTC
CGTAGTCACCTGGGCAATCTTCTTCAGTAAGAGCGTAGAGTTCTTCAATCAGAAGCGTCGCCTTAAGCGC
GAGCAGCAACTGCTGGCTGAAGCGCGTTCCTTAAACCAGGCCAACGATATCGCCGCTGATTTTGGTAGCA
AAAGCTTAAGCCTGCATTTGCTCAATGAAGCGCAGAATGAGCTGGAACTGTCAGAAGGCAGCGACGATAA
CGAAGGTATTAAAGAACGTACCAGCTTCCGTCTGGAGCGTCGGGTCGCCGCAGTGGGTCGTCAAATGGGC
CGCGGTAACGGCTATCTGGCAACCATCGGCGCGATTTCTCCGTTCGTTGGTCTGTTTGGTACGGTCTGGG
GCATCATGAACAGCTTTATTGGTATCGCGCAAACGCAGACCACTAACCTGGCAGTCGTTGCGCCGGGTAT
CGCAGAAGCTCTGTTAGCAACGGCAATCGGCCTCGTGGCAGCGATTCCTGCGGTCGTTATCTATAACGTA
TTTGCACGCCAGATTGGCGGCTTTAAAGCGATGCTGGGTGATGTTGCAGCGCAGGTATTGTTGCTGCAAA
GCCGTGACCTGGTTCGTGTCGCACAAAAATTACGCGCAGGATAATATCCGATGGCAATGCATCTTAACGA
AAACCTCGACGATAACGGCGAAATGCATGATATCAACGTGACGCCGTTTATCGACGTGATGTTGGTTCTG
CTGATTATCTTTATGGTGGCGGCACCGTTAGCGACGGTAGATGTGAAGGTGAACTTGCCTGCTTCTACCA
GCACGCCGCAGCCGCGCCCGGAAAAACCGGTTTATCTGTCGGTGAAGGCAGACAACTCGATGTTTATCGG
TAACGATCCGGTCACCGATGAAACAATGATTACGGCGTTGAATGCGTTAACCGAAGGCAAGAAAGACACC
ACCATCTTCTTCCGAGCGGACAAAACCGTCGATTACGAGACGTTGATGAAGGTAATGGATACGCTGCATC
AGGCGGGTTACCTGAAGATAGGTCTGGTCGGCGAAGAAACCGCCAAAGCGAAGTAAGGGGATCCTCTAGA
GTCGACCTGCAGGCATGCAAGCTTGGCTGTTTTGGCGGATGAGAGAAGATTTTCAGCCTGATACAGATTA
AATCAGAACGCAGAAGCGGTCTGATAAAACAGAATTTGCCTGGCGGCAGTAGCGCGGTGGTCCCACCTGA
CCCCATGCCGAACTCAGAAGTGAAACGCCGTAGCGCCGATGGTAGTGTGGGGTCTCCCCATGCGAGAGTA
GGGAACTGCCAGGCATCAAATAAAACGAAAGGCTCAGTCGAAAGACTGGGCCTTTCGTTTTATCTGTTGT
TTGTCGGTGAACGCTCTCCTGAGTAGGACAAATCCGCCGGGAGCGGATTTGAACGTTGCGAAGCAACGGC
CCGGAGGGTGGCGGGCAGGACGCCCGCCATAAACTGCCAGGCATCAAATTAAGCAGAAGGCCATCCTGAC
GGATGGCCTTTTTGCGTTTCTACAAACTCTTTTGTTTATTTTTCTAAATACATTCAAATATGTATCCGCT
CATGAGACAATAACCCTGATAAATGCTTCAATAATATTGAAAAAGGAAGAGTATGAGTATTCAACATTTC
CGTGTCGCCCTTATTCCCTTTTTTGCGGCATTTTGCCTTCCTGTTTTTGCTCACCCAGAAACGCTGGTGA
AAGTAAAAGATGCTGAAGATCAGTTGGGTGCACGAGTGGGTTACATCGAACTGGATCTCAACAGCGGTAA
GATCCTTGAGAGTTTTCGCCCCGAAGAACGTTTTCCAATGATGAGCACTTTTAAAGTTCTGCTATGTGGC
GCGGTATTATCCCGTGTTGACGCCGGGCAAGAGCAACTCGGTCGCCGCATACACTATTCTCAGAATGACT
TGGTTGAGTACTCACCAGTCACAGAAAAGCATCTTACGGATGGCATGACAGTAAGAGAATTATGCAGTGC
TGCCATAACCATGAGTGATAACACTGCGGCCAACTTACTTCTGACAACGATCGGAGGACCGAAGGAGCTA
ACCGCTTTTTTGCACAACATGGGGGATCATGTAACTCGCCTTGATCGTTGGGAACCGGAGCTGAATGAAG
CCATACCAAACGACGAGCGTGACACCACGATGCCTGTAGCAATGGCAACAACGTTGCGCAAACTATTAAC
TGGCGAACTACTTACTCTAGCTTCCCGGCAACAATTAATAGACTGGATGGAGGCGGATAAAGTTGCAGGA
CCACTTCTGCGCTCGGCCCTTCCGGCTGGCTGGTTTATTGCTGATAAATCTGGAGCCGGTGAGCGTGGGT
CTCGCGGTATCATTGCAGCACTGGGGCCAGATGGTAAGCCCTCCCGTATCGTAGTTATCTACACGACGGG
GAGTCAGGCAACTATGGATGAACGAAATAGACAGATCGCTGAGATAGGTGCCTCACTGATTAAGCATTGG
TAACTGTCAGACCAAGTTTACTCATATATACTTTAGATTGATT
[125 nt withheld, positions 2914-3038]
C
[141 nt withheld, positions 3040-3180]
CCTTTGACGTTGGAGTCCACGTTCTTT
[37 nt withheld, positions 3208-3244]
ACCCTATCTCGGGCTATTCTTTTGATTTATAAGGGATTTTGCCGATTTCGGCCTATTGGTTAAAAAATGA
GCTGATTTAACAAAAATTTAACGCGAATTTTAACAAAATATTAACGTTTACAATTTAAAAGGATCTAGGT
GAAGATCCTTTTTGATAATCTCATGACCAAAATCCCTTAACGTGAGTTTTCGTTCCACTGAGCGTCAGAC
CCCGTAGAAAAGATCAAAGGATCTTCTTGAGATCCTTTTTTTCTGCGCGTAATCTGCTGCTTGCAAACAA
AAAAACCACCGCTACCAGCGGTGGTTTGTTTGCCGGATCAAGAGCTACCAACTCTTTTTCCGAAGGTAAC
TGGCTTCAGCAGAGCGCAGATACCAAATACTGTCCTTCTAGTGTAGCCGTAGTTAGGCCACCACTTCAAG
AACTCTGTAGCACCGCCTACATACCTCGCTCTGCTAATCCTGTTACCAGTGGCTGCTGCCAGTGGCGATA
AGTCGTGTCTTACCGGGTTGGACTCAAGACGATAGTTACCGGATAAGGCGCAGCGGTCGGGCTGAACGGG
GGGTTCGTGCACACAGCCCAGCTTGGAGCGAACGACCTACACCGAACTGAGATACCTACAGCGTGAGCTA
TGAGAAAGCGCCACGCTTCCCGAAGGGAGAAAGGCGGACAGGTATCCGGTAAGCGGCAGGGTCGGAACAG
GAGAGCGCACGAGGGAGCTTCCAGGGGGAAACGCCTGGTATCTTTATAGTCCTGTCGGGTTTCGCCACCT
CTGACTTGAGCGTCGATTTTTGTGATGCTCGTCAGGGGGGCGGAGCCTATGGAAAAACGCCAGCAACGCG
GCCTTTTTACGGTTCCTGGCCTTTTGCTGGCCTTTTGCTCACATGTTCTTTCCTGCGTTATCCCCTGATT
CTGTGGATAACCGTATTACCGCCTTTGAGTGAGCTGATACCGCTCGCCGCAGCCGAACGACCGAGCGCAG
CGAGTCAGTGAGCGAGGAAGCGGAAGAGCGCCTGATGCGGTATTTTCTCCTTACGCATCTGTGCGGTATT
TCACACCGCATAGGGTCATGGCTGCGCCCCGACACCCGCCAACACCCGCTGACGCGCCCTGACGGGCTTG
TCTGCTCCCGGCATCCGCTTACAGACAAGCTGTGACCGTCTCCGGGAGCTGCATGTGTCAGAGGTTTTCA
CCGTCATCACCGAAACGCGCGAGGCAGAAGGAGATGGCGCCCAACAGTCCCCCGGCCACGGGGCCTGCCA
CCATACCCACGCCGAAACAAGCGCTCATGAGCCCGAAGTGGCGAGCCCGATCTTCCCCATCGGTGATGTC
GGCGATATAGGCGCCAGCAACCGCACCTGTGGCGCCGGTGATGCCGGCCACGATGCGTCCGGCGTAGAGG
ATCTGCTCATGTTTGACAGCTTATCATCGATGCATAATGTGCCTGTCAAATGGACGAAGCAGGGATTCTG
CAAACCCTATGCTACTCCGTCAAGCCGTCAATTGTCTGATTCGTTACCAATTATGACAACTTGACGGCTA
CATCATTCACTTTTTCTTCACAACCGGCACGGAACTCGCTCGGGCTGGCCCCGGTGCATTTTTTAAATAC
CCGCGAGAAATAGAGTTGATCGTCAAAACCAACATTGCGACCGACGGTGGCGATAGGCATCCGGGTGGTG
CTCAAAAGCAGCTTCGCCTGGCTGATACGTTGGTCCTCGCGCCAGCTTAAGACGCTAATCCCTAACTGCT
GGCGGAAAAGATGTGACAGACGCGACGGCGACAAGCAAACATGCTGTGCGACGCTGGCGATATCAAAATT
GCTGTCTGCCAGGTGATCGCTGATGTACTGACAAGCCTCGCGTACCCGATTATCCATCGGTGGATGGAGC
GACTCGTTAATCGCTTCCATGCGCCGCAGTAACAATTGCTCAAGCAGATTTATCGCCAGCAGCTCCGAAT
AGCGCCCTTCCCCTTGCCCGGCGTTAATGATTTGCCCAAACAGGTCGCTGAAATGCGGCTGGTGCGCTTC
ATCCGGGCGAAAGAACCCCGTATTGGCAAATATTGACGGCCAGTTAAGCCATTCATGCCAGTAGGCGCGC
GGACGAAAGTAAACCCACTGGTGATACCATTCGCGAGCCTCCGGATGACGACCGTAGTGATGAATCTCTC
CTGGCGGGAACAGCAAAATATCACCCGGTCGGCAAACAAATTCTCGTCCCTGATTTTTCACCACCCCCTG
ACCGCGAATGGTGAGATTGAGAATATAACCTTTCATTCCCAGCGGTCGGTCGATAAAAAAATCGAGATAA
CCGTTGGCCTCAATCGGCGTTAAACCCGCCACCAGATGGGCATTAAACGAGTATCCCGGCAGCAGGGGAT
CATTTTGCGCTTCAGCCATACTTTTCATACTCCCGCCATTCAGAG
